>Addgene plasmid #127100 | AAVS1-SAGFP | addgene full sequence | sequence record 247555 | Addgene NGS Result
AATTGATTATGCATCCCTCGAGACTAGGGACAGGATTGGTGACAGAAAAGCCCCATCCTTAGGCCTCCTC
CTTCCTAGTCTCCTGATATTGGGTCTAACCCCCACCTCCTGTTAGGCAGATTCCTTATCTGGTGACACAC
CCCCATTTCCTGGAGCCATCTCTCTCCTTGCCAGAACCTCTAAGGTTTGCTTACGATGGAGCCAGAGAGG
ATCCTGGGAGGGAGAGCTTGGCAGGGGGTGGGAGGGAAGGGGGGGATGCGTGACCTGCCCGGTTCTCAGT
GGCCACCCTGCGCTACCCTCTCCCAGAACCTGAGCTGCTCTGACGCGGCTGTCTGGTGCGTTTCACTGAT
CCTGGTGCTGCAGCTTCCTTACACTTCCCAAGAGGAGAAGCAGTTTGGAAAAACAAAATCAGAATAAGTT
GGTCCTGAGTTCTAACTTTGGCTCTTCACCTTTCTAGTCCCCAATTTATATTGTTCCTCCGTGCGTCAGT
TTTACCTGTGAGATAAGGCCAGTAGCCAGCCCCGTCCTGGCAGGGCTGTGGTGAGGAGGGGGGTGTCCGT
GTGGAAAACTCCCTTTGTGAGAATGGTGCGTCCTAGGTGTTCACCAGGTCGTGGCCGCCTCTACTCCCTT
TCTCTTTCTCCATCCTTCTTTCCTTAAAGAGTCCCCAGTGCTATCTGGGACATATTCCTCCGCCCAGAGC
AGGGTCCCGCTTCCCTAAGGCCCTGCTCTGGGCTTCTGGGTTTGAGTCCTTGGCAAGCCCAGGAGAGGCG
CTCAGGCTTCCCTGTCCCCCTTCCTCGTCCACCATCTCATGCCCCTGGCTCTCCTGCCCCTTCCCTACAG
GGGTTCCTGGCTCTGCTCTGGTACCCAGCTTTTGTTCCCTTTAGTGAGGGTTAATTGCGCGCTTGGCGTA
ATCATGGTCATAGCTGTTTCCTGTGTGAAATTGTTATCCGCTCACAATTCCACACAACATACGAGCCGGG
AGCATAAAGTGTAAAGCCTGGGGTGCCTAATGAGTGAGCTAACTCACATTAATTGCGTTGCGCTCACTGC
CCGCTTTCCAGTCGGGAAACCTGTCGTGCCAGCTGCATTAATGAATCGGCCAACGCGCGGGGAGAGGCGG
TTTGCGTATTGGGCGCTCTTCCGCTTCCTCGCTCACTGACTCGCTGCGCTCGGTCGTTCGGCTGCGGCGA
GCGGTATCAGCTCACTCAAAGGCGGTAATACGGTTATCCACAGAATCAGGGGATAACGCAGGAAAGAACA
TGTGAGCAAAAGGCCAGCAAAAGGCCAGGAACCGTAAAAAGGCCGCGTTGCTGGCGTTTTTCCATAGGCT
CCGCCCCCCTGACGAGCATCACAAAAATCGACGCTCAAGTCAGAGGTGGCGAAACCCGACAGGACTATAA
AGATACCAGGCGTTTCCCCCTGGAAGCTCCCTCGTGCGCTCTCCTGTTCCGACCCTGCCGCTTACCGGAT
ACCTGTCCGCCTTTCTCCCTTCGGGAAGCGTGGCGCTTTCTCATAGCTCACGCTGTAGGTATCTCAGTTC
GGTGTAGGTCGTTCGCTCCAAGCTGGGCTGTGTGCACGAACCCCCCGTTCAGCCCGACCGCTGCGCCTTA
TCCGGTAACTATCGTCTTGAGTCCAACCCGGTAAGACACGACTTATCGCCACTGGCAGCAGCCACTGGTA
ACAGGATTAGCAGAGCGAGGTATGTAGGCGGTGCTACAGAGTTCTTGAAGTGGTGGCCTAACTACGGCTA
CACTAGAAGAACAGTATTTGGTATCTGCGCTCTGCTGAAGCCAGTTACCTTCGGAAAAAGAGTTGGTAGC
TCTTGATCCGGCAAACAAACCACCGCTGGTAGCGGTGGTTTTTTTGTTTGCAAGCAGCAGATTACGCGCA
GAAAAAAAGGATCTCAAGAAGATCCTTTGATCTTTTCTACGGGGTCTGACGCTCAGTGGAACGAAAACTC
ACGTTAAGGGATTTTGGTCATGAGATTATCAAAAAGGATCTTCACCTAGATCCTTTTAAATTAAAAATGA
AGTTTTAAATCAATCTAAAGTATATATGAGTAAACTTGGTCTGACAGTTACCAATGCTTAATCAGTGAGG
CACCTATCTCAGCGATCTGTCTATTTCGTTCATCCATAGTTGCCTGACTCCCCGTCGTGTAGATAACTAC
GATACGGGAGGGCTTACCATCTGGCCCCAGTGCTGCAATGATACCGCGAGACCCACGCTCACCGGCTCCA
GATTTATCAGCAATAAACCAGCCAGCCGGAAGGGCCGAGCGCAGAAGTGGTCCTGCAACTTTATCCGCCT
CCATCCAGTCTATTAATTGTTGCCGGGAAGCTAGAGTAAGTAGTTCGCCAGTTAATAGTTTGCGCAACGT
TGTTGCCATTGCTACAGGCATCGTGGTGTCACGCTCGTCGTTTGGTATGGCTTCATTCAGCTCCGGTTCC
CAACGATCAAGGCGAGTTACATGATCCCCCATGTTGTGCAAAAAAGCGGTTAGCTCCTTCGGTCCTCCGA
TCGTTGTCAGAAGTAAGTTGGCCGCAGTGTTATCACTCATGGTTATGGCAGCACTGCATAATTCTCTTAC
TGTCATGCCATCCGTAAGATGCTTTTCTGTGACTGGTGAGTACTCAACCAAGTCATTCTGAGAATAGTGT
ATGCGGCGACCGAGTTGCTCTTGCCCGGCGTCAATACGGGATAATACCGCGCCACATAGCAGAACTTTAA
AAGTGCTCATCATTGGAAAACGTTCTTCGGGGCGAAAACTCTCAAGGATCTTACCGCTGTTGAGATCCAG
TTCGATGTAACCCACTCGTGCACCCAACTGATCTTCAGCATCTTTTACTTTCACCAGCGTTTCTGGGTGA
GCAAAAACAGGAAGGCAAAATGCCGCAAAAAAGGGAATAAGGGCGACACGGAAATGTTGAATACTCATAC
TCTTCCTTTTTCAATATTATTGAAGCATTTATCAGGGTTATTGTCTCATGAGCGGATACATATTTGAATG
TATTTAGAAAAATAAACAAATAGGGGTTCCGCGCACATTTCCCCGAAAAGTGCCACCTAAATTGTAAGCG
TTAATATTTTGTTAAAATTCGCGTTAAATTTTTGTTAAATCAGCTCATTTTTTAACCAATAGGCCGAAAT
CGGCAAAATCCCTTATAAATCAAAAGAATAGACCGAGATAGGGT
[37 nt withheld, positions 3195-3231]
AAAGAACGTGGACTCCAACGTCAAAGG
[49 nt withheld, positions 3259-3307]
T
[91 nt withheld, positions 3309-3399]
G
[124 nt withheld, positions 3401-3524]
CCCATTCGCCATTCAGGCTGCGCAACTGTTGGGAAGGGCGATCGGTGCGGGCCTCTTCGCTATTACGCCA
GCTGGCGAAAGGGGGATGTGCTGCAAGGCGATTAAGTTGGGTAACGCCAGGGTTTTCCCAGTCACGACGT
TGTAAAACGACGGCCAGTGAGCGCGCGTAATACGACTCACTATAGGGCGAATTGGAGCTCCACCGCGGTG
CTTTCTCTGACCAGCATTCTCTCCCCTGGGCCTGTGCCGCTTTCTGTCTGCAGCTTGTGGCCTGGGTCAC
CTCTACGGCTGGCCCAGATCCTTCCCTGCCGCCTCCTTCAGGTTCCGTCTTCCTCCACTCCCTCTTCCCC
TTGCTCTCTGCTGTGTTGCTGCCCAAGGATGCTCTTTCCGGAGCACTTCCTTCTCGGCGCTGCACCACGT
GATGTCCTCTGAGCGGATCCTCCCCGTGTCTGGGTCCTCTCCGGGCATCTCTCCTCCCTCACCCAACCCC
ATGCCGTCTTCACTCGCTGGGTTCCCTTTTCCTTCTCCTTCTGGGGCCTGTGCCATCTCTCGTTTCTTAG
GATGGCCTTCTCCGACGGATGTCTCCCTTGCGTCCCGCCTCCCCTTCTTGTAGGCCTGCATCATCACCGT
TTTTCTGGACAACCCCAAAGTACCCCGTCTCCCTGGCTTTAGCCACCTCTCCATCCTCTTGCTTTCTTTG
CCTGGACACCCCGTTCTCCTGTGGATTCGGGTCACCTCTCACTCCTTTCATTTGGGCAGCTCCCCTACCC
CCCTTACCTCTCTAGTCTGTGCTAGCTCTTCCAGCCCCCTGTCATGGCATCTTCCAGGGGTCCGAGAGCT
CAGCTAGTCTTCTTCCTCCAACCCGGGCCCCTATGTCCACTTCAGGACAGCATGTTTGCTGCCTCCAGGG
ATCCTGTGTCCCCGAGCTGGGACCACCTTATATTCCCAGGGCCGGTTAATGTGGCTCTGGTTCTGGGTAC
TTTTATCTGTCCCCTCCACCCCACAGTGGGGCAGATCCCTGACCTCTTCTCTTCCTCCCACAGGGCCTCG
AGAGATCTGGCAGCGGAGAGGGCAGAGGAAGTCTTCTAACATGCGGTGACGTGGAGGAGAATCCCGGCCC
TAGGCTGCAGATGAAAAAGCCTGAACTCACCGCGACGTCTGTCGAGAAGTTTCTGATCGAAAAGTTCGAC
AGCGTCTCCGACCTGATGCAGCTCTCGGAGGGCGAAGAATCTCGTGCTTTCAGCTTCGATGTAGGAGGGC
GTGGATATGTCCTGCGGGTAAATAGCTGCGCCGATGGTTTCTACAAAGATCGTTATGTTTATCGGCACTT
TGCATCGGCCGCGCTCCCGATTCCGGAAGTGCTTGACATTGGGGAATTCAGCGAGAGCCTGACCTATTGC
ATCTCCCGCCGTGCACAGGGTGTCACGTTGCAAGACCTGCCTGAAACCGAACTGCCCGCTGTTCTGCAGC
CGGTCGCGGAGGCCATGGATGCGATCGCTGCGGCCGATCTTAGCCAGACGAGCGGGTTCGGCCCATTCGG
ACCGCAAGGAATCGGTCAATACACTACATGGCGTGATTTCATATGCGCGATTGCTGATCCCCATGTGTAT
CACTGGCAAACTGTGATGGACGACACCGTCAGTGCGTCCGTCGCGCAGGCTCTCGATGAGCTGATGCTTT
GGGCCGAGGACTGCCCCGAAGTCCGGCACCTCGTGCACGCGGATTTCGGCTCCAACAATGTCCTGACGGA
CAATGGCCGCATAACAGCGGTCATTGACTGGAGCGAGGCGATGTTCGGGGATTCCCAATACGAGGTCGCC
AACATCTTCTTCTGGAGGCCGTGGTTGGCTTGTATGGAGCAGCAGACGCGCTACTTCGAGCGGAGGCATC
CGGAGCTTGCAGGATCGCCGCGGCTCCGGGCGTATATGCTCCGCATTGGTCTTGACCAACTCTATCAGAG
CTTGGTTGACGGCAATTTCGATGATGCAGCTTGGGCGCAGGGTCGATGCGACGCAATCGTCCGATCCGGA
GCCGGGACTGTCGGGCGTACACAAATCGCCCGCAGAAGCGCGGCCGTCTGGACCGATGGCTGTGTAGAAG
TACTCGCCGATAGTGGAAACCGACGCCCCAGCACTCGTCCGAGGGCAAAGGAATAGTCTAGAGGGCCCGT
TTAAACCCGCTGATCAGCCTCGACTGTGCCTTCTAGTTGCCAGCCATCTGTTGTTTGCCCCTCCCCCGTG
CCTTCCTTGACCCTGGAAGGTGCCACTCCCACTGTCCTTTCCTAATAAAATGAGGAAATTGCATCGCATT
GTCTGAGTAGGTGTCATTCTATTCTGGGGGGTGGGGTGGGGCAGGACAGCAAGGGGGAGGATTGGGAAGA
CAATAGCAGGCATGCTGGGGATGCGGTGGGCTCTATGGGTCGAGGCAGTGAAAAAAATGCTTTATTTGTG
AAATTTGTGATGCTATTGCTTTATTTGTAACCATTATAAGCTGCAATAAACAAGTTAACAACAACAATTC
TGGTCGACATTGATTATTGACTAGTTATTAATAGTAATCAATTACGGGGTCATTAGTTCATAGCCCATAT
ATGGAGTTCCGCGTTACATAACTTACGGTAAATGGCCCGCCTGGCTGACCGCCCAACGACCCCCGCCCAT
TGACGTCAATAATGACGTATGTTCCCATAGTAACGCCAATAGGGACTTTCCATTGACGTCAATGGGTGGA
GTATTTACGGTAAACTGCCCACTTGGCAGTACATCAAGTGTATCATATGCCAAGTACGCCCCCTATTGAC
GTCAATGACGGTAAATGGCCCGCCTGGCATTATGCCCAGTACATGACCTTATGGGACTTTCCTACTTGGC
AGTACATCTACGTATTAGTCATCGCTATTACCATGGTCGAGGTGAGCCCCACGTTCTGCTTCACTCTCCC
CATCTCCCCCCCCTCCCCACCCCCAATTTTGTATTTATTTATTTTTTAATTATTTTGTGCAGCGATGGGG
GCGGGGGGGGGGGGGGSGCGCGCCRGGSGGGGSGGGGSGGGGSGRGGGGSGGGGSGGGGSGRGGCGGAGA
GGTGCGGCGGCAGCCAATCAGAGCGGCGCGCTCCGAAAGTTTCCTTTTATGGCGAGGCGGCGGCGGCGGC
GGCCCTATAAAAAGCGAAGCGCGCGGCGGGCGGGAGTCGCTGCGCGCTGCCTTCGCCCCGTGCCCCGCTC
CGCCGCCGCCTCGCGCCGCCCGCCCCGGCTCTGACTGACCGCGTTACTCCCACAGGTGAGCGGGCGGGAC
GGCCCTTCTCCTCCGGGCTGTAATTAGCGCTTGGTTTAATGACGGCTTGTTTCTTTTCTGTGGCTGCGTG
AAAGCCTTGAGGGGCTCCGGGAGGGCCCTTTGTGCGGGGGGAGCGGCTCGGGGGGTGCGTGCGTGTGTGT
GTGCGTGGGGAGCGCCGCGTGCGGCTCCGCGCTGCCCGGCGGCTGTGAGCGCTGCGGGCGCGGCGCGGGG
CTTTGTGCGCTCCGCAGTGTGCGCGAGGGGAGCGCGGCCGGGGGCGGTGCCCCGCGGTGCGGGGGGGGCT
GCGAGGGGAACAAAGGCTGCGTGCGGGGTGTGTGCGTGGGGGGGTGAGCAGGGGGTGTGGGCGCGTCGGT
CGGGCTGCAACCCCCCCTGCACCCCCCTCCCCGAGTTGCTGAGCACGGCCCGGCTTCGGGTGCGGGGCTC
CGTACGGGGCGTGGCGCGGGGCTCGCCGTGCCGGGCGGGGGGTGGCGGCAGGTGGGGGTGCCGGGCGGGG
CGGGGCCGCCTCGGGCCGGGGRGGGCTCGGGGGAGGGGCGCGGCGGCCCCCGGAGCGCCGGCGGCTGTCG
AGGCGCGGCGAGCCGCAGCCATTGCCTTTTATGGTAATCGTGCGAGAGGGCGCAGGGACTTCCTTTGTCC
CAAATCTGTGCGGAGCCGAAATCTGGGAGGCGCCGCCGCACCCCCTCTAGCGGGCGCGGGGCGAAGCGGT
GCGGCGCCGGCAGGAAGGAAATGGGCGGGGAGGGCCTTCGTGCGTCGCCGCGCCGCCGTCCCCTTCTCCC
TCTCCAGCCTCGGGGCTGTCCGCGGGGGGACGGCTGCCTTCGGGGGGGACGGGGCAGGGCGGGGTTCGGC
TTCTGGCGTGTGACCGGCGGCTCTAGAGCCTCTGCTAACCATGTTCATGCCTTCTTCTTTTTCCTACAGC
TCCTGGGCAACGTGCTGGTTATTGTGCTGTCTCATCATTTTGGCAAAGAATTCGCCACCATGGTGAGCAA
GGGCGAGGAGCTGTTCACCGGGGTGGTGCCCATCCTGGTCGAGCTGGACGGCGACGTAAACGGCCACAAG
TTCAGCGTGTCCGGCGAGGGCGAGGGCGATGCCACCTACGGCAAGCTGACCCTGAAGTTCATCTGCACCA
CCGGCAAGCTGCCCGTGCCCTGGCCCACCCTCGTGACCACCCTGACCTACGGCGTGCAGTGCTTCAGCCG
CTACCCCGACCACATGAAGCAGCACGACTTCTTCAAGTCCGCCATGCCCGAAGGCTACGTCCAGGAGCGC
ACCATCTTCTTCAAGGACGACGGCAACTACAAGACCCGCGCCGAGGTGAAGTTCGAGGGCGACACCCTGG
TGAACCGCATCGAGCTGAAGGGCATCGACTTCAAGGAGGACGGCAACATCCTGGGGCACAAGCTGGAGTA
CAACTACAACAGCCACAACGTCTATATCATGGCCGACAAGCAGAAGAACGGCATCAAGGTGAACTTCAAG
ATCCGCCACAACATCGAGGACGGCAGCGTGCAGCTCGCCGACCACTACCAGCAGAACACCCCCATCGGCG
ACGGCCCCGTGCTGCTGCCCGACAACCACTACCTGAGCACCCAGTCCGCCCTGAGCAAAGACCCCAACGA
GAAGTGAGAATTCACTCCTCAGGTGCAGGCTGCCTATCAGAAGGTGGTGGCTGGTGTGGCCAATGCCCTG
GCTCACAAATACCACTGAGATCTGATATCATCGATGAATTCTACCGGGTAGGGGAGGCGCTTTTCCCAAG
GCAGTCTGGAGCATGCGCTTTAGCAGCCCCGCTGGGCACTTGGCGCTACACAAGTGGCCTCTGGCCTCAC
ACATTCCACATCCACCGGTAGGCGCCAACCGGCTCCGTTCTTTGGTGGCCCCTTCGCGCCACCTTCTACT
CCTCCCCTAGTCAGGAAGTTCCCCCCCGCCCCGCAGCTCGCGTCGTGCAGGACGTGACAAATGGAAGTAG
CACGTCTCACTAGTCTCGTGCAGATGGACAGCACCGCTGAGCAATGGAAGCGGGTAGGCCTTTGGGGCAG
CGGCCAATAGCAGCTTTGCTCCTTCGCTTTCTGGGCTCAGAGGCTGGGAAGGGGTGGGTCCGGGGGCGGG
CTCAGGGGCGGGCTCAGGGGCGGGGCGGGCGCCCGAAGGTCCTCCGGAGGCCCGGCATTCTGCACGCTTC
AAAAGCGCACGTCTGCCGCGCTGTTCTCCTCTTCCTCATCTCCGGGCCTTTCGACCGATCCAGCCGCCAC
CATGACCGAGTACAAGCCCACGGTGCGCCTCGCCACCCGCGACGACGTCCCCCGGGCCGTACGCACCCTC
GCCGCCGCGTTCGCCGACTACCCCGCCACGCGCCACACCGTCGACCCGGACCGCCACATCGAGCGGGTCA
CCGAGCTGCAAGAACTCTTCCTCACGCGCGTCGGGCTCGACATCGGCAAGGTGTGGGTCGCGGACGACGG
CGCCGCGGTGGCGGTCTGGACCACGCCGGAGAGCGTCGAAGCGGGGGCGGTGTTCGCCGAGATCGGCCCG
CGCATGGCCGAGTTGAGCGGTTCCCGGCTGGCCGCGCAGCAACAGATGGAAGGCCTCCTGGCGCCGCACC
GGCCCAAGGAGCCCGCGTGGTTCCTGGCCACCGTCGGCGTCTCGCCCGACCACCAGGGCAAGGGTCTGGG
CAGCGCCGTCGTGCTCCCCGGAGTGGAGGCGGCCGAGCGCGCCGGGGTGCCCGCCTTCCTGGAGACCTCC
GCGCCCCGCAACCTCCCCTTCTACGAGCGGCTCGGCTTCACCGTCACCGCCGACGTCGAGGTGCCCGAAG
GACCGCGCACCTGGTGCATGACCCGCAAGCCCGGTGCCTGACGCCCGCCCCACGACCCGCAGCGCCCGAC
CGAAAGGAGCGCACGACCCCATGGCTCCGACCGAAGCCACCCGGGGCGGCCCCGCCGACCCCGCACCCGC
CCCCGAGGCCCACCGCGGGGGACACACCGAACACGCCGACCCTGCTGAACACGCGGCGCAGTTCGGTGCC
CAGGAGCGGATCGAAATTGATGATCTATTAAACAATAAAGATGTCCACTAAAATGGAAGTTTTTCCTGTC
ATACTTTGTTAAGAAGGGTGAGAACAGAGTACCTACATTTTGAATGGAAGGATTGGAGCTACGGGGGTGG
GGGTGGGGTGGGATTAGATAAATGCCTGCTCTTTACTGAAGGCTCTTTACTATTGCTTTATGATAATGTT
TCATAGTTGGATATCATAATTTAAACAAGCAAAACCAAATTAAGGGCCAGCTCATTCCTCCCACTCATGA
TCTATAGATCTTTTTCCCTCTGCCAAAAATTATGGGGACATCATGAAGCCCCTTGAGCATCTGACTTCTG
GCTAATAAAGGAAATTTATTTTCATTGCAATAGTGTGTTGGAATTTTTTGTGTCTCTCACTCGGAAGGAC
ATATGGGAGGGCAAATCATTTAAAACATCAGAATGAGTATTTGGTTTAGAGTTTGGCAACATATGCCCAT
ATGCTGGCTGCCATGAACAAAGGTTGGCTATAAAGAGGTCATCAGTATATGAAACAGCCCCCTGCTGTCC
ATTCCTTATTCCATAGAAAAGCCTTGACTTGAGGTTAGATTTTTTTTATATTTTGTTTTGTGTTATTTTT
TTCTTTAACATCCCTAAAATTTTCCTTACATGTTTTACTAGCCAGATTTTTCCTCCTCTCCTGACTACTC
CCAGTCATAGCTGTCCCTCTTCTCTTATGGAGATCCCTCGACCTGCAGCCCAAGCTTTAAGGCCACAAGT
TCAGCGTGTCCGGCGAGGGCGAGGGCGATGCCACCTACGGCAAGCTGACCCTGAAGTTCATCTGCACCAC
CGGCAAGCTGCCCGTGCCCTGGCCCACCCTCGTGACCACCCTGACCTACGGCGTGCAGTGCTTCAGCCGC
TACCCCGACCACATGAAGCAGCACGACTTCTTCAAGTCCGCCATGCCCGAAGGCTACGTCCAGGAGCGCA
CCATCTTCTTCAAGGACGACGGCAACTACAAGACCCGCGCCGAGGTGAAGTTCGATAGGGATAACAGGGT
AATCCGCATCGAGCTGAAGGGCATCGACTTCAAGGAGGACGGCAACATCCTGGGGCACAAGCTGGAGTAC
AACTACAACAGCCACAACGTCTATATCATGGCCGACAAGCAGAAGAACGGCATCAAGGTGAACTTCAAGA
TCCGCCACAACATCGAGGACGGCAGCGTGCAGCTCGCCGACCACTACCAGCAGAACACCCCCATCGGCGA
CGGCCCCGTGCTGCTGCCCGACAACCACTACCTGAGCACCCAGTCCGCCCTGAGCAAAGACCCCAACGAG
AAGCGCGATCACATGGTCCTGCTGGAGTTCGTGACCGCCGCCGGGATCACTCTCGGCATGGACGAGCTGT
ACAAGTAAAGCGGCCGCGACTCTAGATCATAATCAGCCATACCACATTTGTGGAGGTTTTACTTGCTTAA
AAAACCTCCCACACCTCCCCCTGAACCTGAAACATAAAATGAATGC
Features (pLannotate 1.2.2; 30 found; start..end, strand, type, name):
     23..859     +  misc_feature   HA-R: right homology arm from the adeno-associated virus integration site (AAVS1) within intron 1 of the human PPP1R12C gene
    878..896     -  promoter       T3 promoter: promoter for bacteriophage T3 RNA polymerase
    939..961     -  protein_bind   lac operator (fragment): The lac repressor binds to the lac operator to inhibit transcription in E. coli. This inhibition can be relieved by adding lactose or isopropyl-β-D-thiogalactopyranoside (IPTG). lac repressor encoded by lacI
    965..995     -  promoter       lac promoter: promoter for the E. coli lac operon
   1010..1031    -  protein_bind   CAP binding site: CAP binding activates transcription in the presence of cAMP. E. coli catabolite activator protein
   1044..1136    -  CDS            lacI (fragment): lac repressor; lacI; The lac repressor binds to the lac operator to inhibit transcription in E. coli. This inhibition can be relieved by adding lactose or isopropyl-β-D-thiogalactopyranoside (IPTG).
   1319..1907    -  rep_origin     ori: high-copy-number ColE1/pMB1/pBR322/pUC origin of replication
   2078..2938    -  CDS            AmpR: β-lactamase; bla; confers resistance to ampicillin, carbenicillin, and related antibiotics
   2939..3043    -  promoter       AmpR promoter: bla
   3096..3524    -  rep_origin     f1 ori (sequence partly withheld): f1 bacteriophage origin of replication; arrow indicates direction of (+) strand synthesis
   3529..3684    -  CDS            lacZα (fragment): LacZα fragment of β-galactosidase; lacZ fragment
   3692..3710    +  promoter       T7 promoter: promoter for bacteriophage T7 RNA polymerase
   3733..4536    +  misc_feature   HA-L: left homology arm from the adeno-associated virus integration site (AAVS1) within intron 1 of the human PPP1R12C gene
   4543..4568    +  misc_feature   SA: splice acceptor site
   4655..5680    +  CDS            HygR: aminoglycoside phosphotransferase from E. coli; aph(4)-Ia; confers resistance to hygromycin
   5718..5942    +  polyA_signal   bGH poly(A) signal: bovine growth hormone polyadenylation signal
   5949..6030    -  polyA_signal   SV40 poly(A) signal: SV40 polyadenylation signal
   6050..6429    +  enhancer       CMV enhancer: human cytomegalovirus immediate early enhancer
   6431..6706    +  promoter       chicken β-actin promoter: No description available
   6707..7723    +  intron         chimeric intron: chimera between introns from chicken β-actin and rabbit β-globin
   7721..7789    +  CDS            HBB (fragment): HBB_LEPEU - Experimental evidence at protein level: Swiss-Prot protein existence level 1. Involved in oxygen transport from the lung to the various peripheral tissues. From Lepus europaeus (European hare).
   7790..8428    +  CDS            (3-F)Tyr-EGFP (fragment): (3-F)Tyr-EGFP is a basic (constitutively fluorescent) green fluorescent protein published in 2004, derived from Aequorea victoria.
   8432..8509    +  CDS            HBB (fragment): HBB_PONPY - Experimental evidence at transcript level: Swiss-Prot protein existence level 2. Involved in oxygen transport from the lung to the various peripheral tissues. From Pongo pygmaeus (Bornean orangutan).
   8540..9037    +  promoter       PGK promoter: mouse phosphoglycerate kinase 1 promoter
   9056..9655    +  CDS            PuroR: puromycin N-acetyltransferase; pac from Streptomyces alboniger; confers resistance to puromycin
   9705..9836    +  CDS            dmpM (fragment): DMPM_STRAD - Protein inferred from homology: Swiss-Prot protein existence level 3. From Streptomyces alboniger.
   9837..10115   +  polyA_signal   PGK poly(A) signal (fragment): mouse phosphoglycerate kinase 1 polyadenylation signal
  10178..10233   +  polyA_signal   β-globin poly(A) signal: rabbit β-globin polyadenylation signal (Gil and Proudfoot, 1987)
  10537..11229   +  CDS            CyPet: CyPet is a basic (constitutively fluorescent) cyan fluorescent protein published in 2005, derived from Aequorea victoria. It has moderate acid sensitivity.
  11249..11331   +  CDS            large T antigen (fragment): large T antigen from SV40 (simian virus 40)
