[The description below was written by a language model from this plasmid's Addgene catalogue record and pLannotate feature annotations shown in this document.]
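Description:
AAVS1-SAGFP is a mammalian donor plasmid for targeted integration of the SA-GFP reporter into the human AAVS1 safe-harbor locus in intron 1 of PPP1R12C. It is built on the Hygro-Cas9 donor backbone. In bacteria it is maintained as a high-copy plasmid through a ColE1/pUC-type origin with ampicillin resistance. The backbone also carries an f1 origin, residual lac/lacZα elements and flanking T7 and T3 promoters.

The payload lies between left and right AAVS1 homology arms of roughly 800 bp each. Just inside the left arm is a promoterless selection unit made up of a splice acceptor, a T2A-linked hygromycin resistance gene (the T2A is stated in the catalogue entry but not annotated) and a bGH polyadenylation signal. Because this unit has no promoter of its own, hygromycin resistance depends on splicing into the endogenous PPP1R12C transcript, which enriches for correctly targeted integrants over random insertions.

Downstream is the SA-GFP substrate. A CAG-type promoter (CMV enhancer, chicken β-actin promoter and chimeric intron) drives a partial GFP coding fragment. This is followed by a PGK promoter–puromycin resistance cassette with PGK and rabbit β-globin polyadenylation signals, and then a second GFP-derived segment, which the software labels as CyPet and which is followed by an SV40-derived fragment.

SA-GFP reporters are generally used to measure single-strand annealing repair. In these assays a double-strand break between the two overlapping, non-functional GFP fragments is repaired by annealing of the shared repeat, restoring fluorescence. The record itself does not describe the break site or the assay design. The stated purpose is to place this substrate at a defined genomic site, presumably by nuclease-assisted homologous recombination, with hygromycin and puromycin as selection options.
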