Addgene plasmid #127100: AAVS1-SAGFP
Purpose: SA-GFP substrate (Addgene #41594) flanked by human AAVS1 homology arms. Endogenous AAVS1 promoter drives T2A-hygromycin expression after integration. SA-GFP cassette contains PGK-puromycin.
Depositing lab: Adam Karpf. Depositing organization: University of Nebraska Medical Center.
Backbone
  Vector backbone: Hygro-Cas9 donor
  Vector type: Mammalian Expression
  Selectable markers: Puromycin, Hygromycin
Growth in bacteria
  Bacterial resistance: Ampicillin, 100 μg/mL
  Growth temperature: 37°C
  Growth strain: NEB Stable
  Copy number: High Copy
Gene/Insert
  Gene/Insert name: SA-GFP reporter (alt name: AAVS1-SAGFP)
  Species: H. sapiens (human)
  Cloning method: Restriction Enzyme; 5′ cloning site unknown (unknown if destroyed); 3′ cloning site unknown (unknown if destroyed)
  Sequencing primers: 5′ unknown
Terms and licenses: Academic/Nonprofit Terms; Industry Terms: Not Available to Industry
How to cite: AAVS1-SAGFP was a gift from Adam Karpf (Addgene plasmid # 127100 ; http://n2t.net/addgene:127100 ; RRID:Addgene_127100)
